Addgene plasmid #232351: pAAV-ATLASsnCre
Purpose: Anterograde transsynaptic tracer protein to express in presynaptic glutamatergic neurons, Cre payload. Must use with AAV8-DIO-Reporter viruses infected in postsynaptic cells.
Depositing lab: Don Arnold. Depositing organization: University of Southern California. Publication: ATLAS: a rationally designed anterograde transsynaptic tracer. Rivera JF, Huang H, Weng W, Sohn H, Girasole AE, Li S, Albanese MA, Qin M, Tao C, Klug ME, Rao S, Paletzki R, Herring BE, Kanoski SE, Zhang LI, Gerfen CR, Sabatini BL, Arnold DB. Nat Methods. 2025 May;22(5):1101-1111. doi: 10.1038/s41592-025-02670-x. Epub 2025 May 1. PubMed 40312509.
Backbone
  Vector backbone: pAAV_hsyn
  Vector type: AAV
Growth in bacteria
  Bacterial resistance: Ampicillin, 100 μg/mL
  Growth temperature: 37°C
  Growth strain: NEB Stable
  Copy number: Unknown
Gene/Insert
  Gene/Insert name: ATLASsnCre
  Species: Synthetic
  Insert size (bp): 2418
  Promoter: hSyn
  Tag / fusion protein: ALFA-Tag
  Cloning method: Restriction Enzyme; 5′ cloning site KpnI (not destroyed); 3′ cloning site BsrGI (not destroyed)
  Sequencing primers: 5′ hSyn_F
Terms and licenses: Academic/Nonprofit Terms; Industry Terms: Not Available to Industry
Depositor comments: Please visit https://doi.org/10.1101/2023.09.12.557425 for bioRxiv preprint.
How to cite: pAAV-ATLASsnCre was a gift from Don Arnold (Addgene plasmid # 232351 ; http://n2t.net/addgene:232351 ; RRID:Addgene_232351) For viral preps, please replace (Addgene plasmid # 232351) in the above sentence with: (Addgene viral prep # 232351-AAV5)
