[The description below was written by a language model from this plasmid's Addgene catalogue record and pLannotate feature annotations shown in this document.]
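Description:
pAAV-ATLASsnCre is an adeno-associated virus transfer plasmid built on a pAAV_hsyn backbone and used to package recombinant AAV for delivery to neurons. In bacteria it is maintained by a high-copy ColE1/pUC-type origin and selected with ampicillin through the bla gene. An f1 phage origin is also present. The expression cassette lies between AAV2 inverted terminal repeats, which provide the signals for genome replication and packaging. The annotation finds the 3′ ITR intact, but only short fragments are detected at the 5′ end. This may reflect the difficulty of sequencing and annotating these repeats.

The human synapsin I promoter gives neuron-restricted expression of ATLASsnCre, a synthetic open reading frame of about 2.4 kb, followed by WPRE to boost transcript stability and expression and a human growth hormone polyadenylation signal. Homology-based annotation of the insert finds an immunoglobulin heavy-chain variable-like domain, a fibronectin-like domain, a short FLAG-like match, most of the Cre recombinase coding sequence and a CCR5-derived zinc-finger DNA-binding domain. The catalogue lists an ALFA-tag, which the feature table does not annotate. The record does not say what each binding domain does within the tracer.

The stated purpose is anterograde transsynaptic tracing. The protein is expressed in presynaptic glutamatergic neurons and carries Cre as its payload to postsynaptic partners. Those target cells must be separately infected with AAV8 carrying a Cre-dependent DIO reporter. In such a reporter, the transferred recombinase flips the inverted cassette and switches on expression, labelling synaptically connected cells.
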