Features (pLannotate 1.2.2; 18 found; start..end, strand, type, name):
     12..39      +  repeat_region  AAV2 ITR (fragment): inverted terminal repeat of adeno-associated virus serotype 2 inverted
     68..95      +  repeat_region  AAV2 ITR (fragment): inverted terminal repeat of adeno-associated virus serotype 2 inverted
    175..622     +  promoter       hSyn promoter: human synapsin I promoter; confers neuron-specific expression (Kügler et al., 2003)
    645..995     +  CDS            HV02_CANLF: Experimental evidence at protein level: Swiss-Prot protein existence level 1. From Canis lupus familiaris (Dog) (Canis familiaris).
   1197..1403    +  CDS            FINC_PLEWA (fragment): Experimental evidence at transcript level: Swiss-Prot protein existence level 2. Fibronectins bind cell surfaces and various compounds including collagen, fibrin, heparin, DNA, and actin. Fibronectins are involved in cell adhesion, cell motility, opsonization, wound healing, and maintenance of cell shape. May be involved in osteoblast compaction (By similarity). From Pleurodeles waltl (Iberian ribbed newt).
   1467..1489    +  CDS            3xFLAG (fragment): three tandem FLAG® epitope tags
   1675..2702    +  CDS            Cre (fragment): site-specific recombinase Cre is a site-specific recombinase from bacteriophage P1. Recombination occurs at loxP sequences.
   2715..3056    +  CDS            CCR5TC: zinc-finger domain from the CCR5-224 (+) zinc-finger nuclease that recognizes the left half-site target sequence in the human CCR5 gene (Perez et al., 2008; Gross et al., 2013)
   3108..3696    +  misc_feature   WPRE: woodchuck hepatitis virus posttranscriptional regulatory element
   3728..4204    +  polyA_signal   hGH poly(A) signal: human growth hormone polyadenylation signal
   4244..4384    +  repeat_region  AAV2 ITR: inverted terminal repeat of adeno-associated virus serotype 2 inverted
   4389..4440    -  misc_feature   bom (fragment): basis of mobility region from pBR322
   4459..4914    +  rep_origin     f1 ori (sequence partly withheld): f1 bacteriophage origin of replication; arrow indicates direction of (+) strand synthesis
   4915..4964    -  misc_feature   bom (fragment): basis of mobility region from pBR322
   5066..5101    -  CDS            rop (fragment): Rop protein, which maintains plasmids at low copy number; rop
   5196..5300    +  promoter       AmpR promoter: bla
   5301..6161    +  CDS            AmpR: β-lactamase; bla; confers resistance to ampicillin, carbenicillin, and related antibiotics
   6332..6920    +  rep_origin     ori: high-copy-number ColE1/pMB1/pBR322/pUC origin of replication
>Addgene plasmid #232351 | pAAV-ATLASsnCre | addgene full sequence | sequence record 471577 | Addgene NGS Result
CCTGCAGGCAGCTGCGCGCTCGCTCGCTCACTGAGGCCGCCCGGGCGTCGGGCGACCTTTGGTCGCCCGG
CCTCAGTGAGCGAGCGAGCGCGCAGAGAGGGAGTGGCCAACTCCATCACTAGGGGTTCCTGCGGCCGCAC
GCGTGTGTCTAGACTGCAGAGGGCCCTGCGTATGAGTGCAAGTGGGTTTTAGGACCAGGATGAGGCGGGG
TGGGGGTGCCTACCTGACGACCGACCCCGACCCACTGGACAAGCACCCAACCCCCATTCCCCAAATTGCG
CATCCCCTATCAGAGAGGGGGAGGGGAAACAGGATGCGGCGAGGCGCGTGCGCACTGCCAGCTTCAGCAC
CGCGGACAGTGCCTTCGCCCCCGCCTGGCGGCGCGCGCCACCGCCGCCTCAGCACTGAAGGCGCGCTGAC
GTCACTCGCCGGTCCCCCGCAAACTCCCCTTCCCGGCCACCTTGGTCGCGTCCGCGCCGCCGCCGGCCCA
GCCGGACCGCACCACGCGAGGCGCGAGATAGGGGGGCACGGGCGCGACCATCTGCGCTGCGGCGCCGGCG
ACTCAGCGCTGCCTCAGTCTGCGGTGGGCAGCGGAGGAGTCGTGTCGTGCCTGAGAGCGCAGTCGAGAAG
GTACCGCCACCATGGAGGTGCAGCTGGAGGAGTCTGGGGGCGGCTTGGTGCGGCCTGGGGGGTCTCTAAG
ACTCTCCTGTGCAGCCTCTGGATTCCCCTTCAGTAAATATTTTATGAGCTGGGTCCGCCAGGCTCCAGGA
AAGGGGCTCGAATGGGTCTCAACTATTAGTGCTAGTGGCAATTATGAAACCTATACAGAGTCCGTGAAGG
GCCGATTCACCATCGCCAGAGACAACGCCAAGAACACGCTGTATCTGCAGATGAACAGCCTGAAACCGGA
GGACACGGCCGTCTATTACTGTGCAAAAGGGAGCTGGGCCCGGGATATGACGAGGGGTCAGGGGACCCAG
GTCACTGTCTCCTCAGAACCCAAGGGCGGAGGGTCCCAATTGATGATGATCATCTTGGGAGTGATTTGCG
CCATCATCCTCATCATCATCATCGTTTACTTCAGCACTACTAGTCCGAGCCGCCTGGAAGAAGAACTGCG
CCGCCGCCTGACCGAACCGGAGCTCGCTAGTGAAATTAGTGAAGTAAACCTAGACGCTGAATTTAGAGCT
AGCATGCTCGAGGTCAAGGAAGCATCACCAACCAGCATCCAGATCAGCTGGAGCAGGAGGGACCAGGTGA
TTCGCTACTACCGCATCACCTACGGCGAAACTGGTGGCAATAGCCCTGTCCAAAAATTCACCGTGCCTGG
CAGCAAATCCACTGCTACCATCAGCGGCCTGAAACCTGGTGTTGACTATACCATCACGGTGTACGCCGTC
ACGCCCTTCGCCAACTTCTGGGACTGGCACGGCCCGATCTCCATCAACTACCGCACCGGATCCGACTACA
AGGATGACGACGATAAGGGTAGCGGCTCCTCTAGAGGAAGCGGAAGCGGATATGTAAGCAGGCATCCCGG
AGGCGGGTGCGGTTACGTTTCACGGCACCCCGGCGGTGGTTGCGGTTATGTAAGTCGACATCCGGGAGGA
GGCTGCGGTTATGTGAGCCGTCATCCCGGAGGGGGATGCAAGCTTCCCAAGAAGAAGAGGAAGGTGTCCA
ATTTACTGACCGTACACCAAAATTTGCCTGCATTACCGGTCGATGCAACGAGTGATGAGGTTCGCAAGAA
CCTGATGGACATGTTCAGGGATCGCCAGGCGTTTTCTGAGCATACCTGGAAAATGCTTCAGTCCGTTTGC
CGGTCGTGGGCGGCATGGTGCAAGTTGAATAACCGGAAATGGTTTCCCGCAGAACCTGAAGATGTTCGCG
ATTATCTTCTATATCTTCAGGCGCGCGGTCTGGCAGTAAAAACTATCCAGCAACATTTGGGCCAGCTAAA
CATGCTTCATCGTCGGTCCGGGCTGCCACGACCAAGTGACAGCAATGCTGTTTCACTGGTTATGCGGCGG
ATCCGAAAAGAAAACGTTGATGCCGGTGAACGTGCAAAACAGGCTCTAGCGTTCGAACGCACTGATTTCG
ACCAGGTTCGTTCACTCATGGAAAATAGCGATCGCTGCCAGGATATACGTAATCTGGCATTTCTGGGGAT
TGCTTATAACACCCTGTTACGTATAGCCGAAATTGCCAGGATCAGGGTTAAAGATATCTCACGTACTGAC
GGTGGGAGAATGTTAATCCATATTGGCAGAACGAAAACGCTGGTTAGCACCGCAGGTGTAGAGAAGGCAC
TTAGCCTGGGGGTAACTAAACTGGTCGAGCGATGGATTTCCGTCTCTGGTGTAGCTGATGATCCGAATAA
CTACCTGTTTTGCCGGGTCAGAAAAAATGGTGTTGCCGCGCCATCTGCCACCAGCCAGCTATCAACTCGC
GCCCTGGAAGGGATTTTTGAAGCAACTCATCGATTGATTTACGGCGCTAAGGATGACTCTGGTCAGAGAT
ACCTGGCCTGGTCTGGACACAGTGCCCGTGTCGGAGCCGCGCGAGATATGGCCCGCGCTGGAGTTTCAAT
ACCGGAGATCATGCAAGCTGGTGGCTGGACCAATGTAAATATTGTCATGAACTATATCCGTAACCTGGAT
AGTGAAACAGGGGCAATGGTGCGCCTGCTGGAAGATGGCGATACGCGTGGTAGCTTCCAGTGCCGGATCT
GCATGCGGAACTTCAGCGACCGGTCCAACCTGAGCAGGCACATCAGAACCCACACCGGAGAAAAGCCCTT
CGCCTGCGACATTTGCGGCCGGAAGTTCGCCATCAGCAGCAACCTGAACAGCCACACCAAGATCCACACT
GGCAGCCAGAAACCTTTCCAGTGCAGAATTTGTATGAGAAACTTTAGCAGAAGCGACAACCTGGCCAGAC
ACATCCGGACACATACTGGTGAAAAACCTTTTGCCTGTGATATCTGTGGCAGAAAGTTTGCCACCTCCGG
CAATCTGACCCGGCACACAAAGATTCACCTGCGGGGCAGCCAGCTATAGTGTACAAGATCTCTCGAGACG
CGTGCTAGCGGCGCCAAGCTTATCGATAATCAACCTCTGGATTACAAAATTTGTGAAAGATTGACTGGTA
TTCTTAACTATGTTGCTCCTTTTACGCTATGTGGATACGCTGCTTTAATGCCTTTGTATCATGCTATTGC
TTCCCGTATGGCTTTCATTTTCTCCTCCTTGTATAAATCCTGGTTGCTGTCTCTTTATGAGGAGTTGTGG
CCCGTTGTCAGGCAACGTGGCGTGGTGTGCACTGTGTTTGCTGACGCAACCCCCACTGGTTGGGGCATTG
CCACCACCTGTCAGCTCCTTTCCGGGACTTTCGCTTTCCCCCTCCCTATTGCCACGGCGGAACTCATCGC
CGCCTGCCTTGCCCGCTGCTGGACAGGGGCTCGGCTGTTGGGCACTGACAATTCCGTGGTGTTGTCGGGG
AAATCATCGTCCTTTCCTTGGCTGCTCGCCTATGTTGCCACCTGGATTCTGCGCGGGACGTCCTTCTGCT
ACGTCCCTTCGGCCCTCAATCCAGCGGACCTTCCTTCCCGCGGCCTGCTGCCGGCTCTGCGGCCTCTTCC
GCGTCTTCGCCTTCGCCCTCAGACGAGTCGGATCTCCCTTTGGGCCGCCTCCCCGCATCGATACCGAGCG
CTGCTCGAGAGATCTACGGGTGGCATCCCTGTGACCCCTCCCCAGTGCCTCTCCTGGCCCTGGAAGTTGC
CACTCCAGTGCCCACCAGCCTTGTCCTAATAAAATTAAGTTGCATCATTTTGTCTGACTAGGTGTCCTTC
TATAATATTATGGGGTGGAGGGGGGTGGTATGGAGCAAGGGGCAAGTTGGGAAGACAACCTGTAGGGCCT
GCGGGGTCTATTGGGAACCAAGCTGGAGTGCAGTGGCACAATCTTGGCTCACTGCAATCTCCGCCTCCTG
GGTTCAAGCGATTCTCCTGCCTCAGCCTCCCGAGTTGTTGGGATTCCAGGCATGCATGACCAGGCTCAGC
TAATTTTTGTTTTTTTGGTAGAGACGGGGTTTCACCATATTGGCCAGGCTGGTCTCCAACTCCTAATCTC
AGGTGATCTACCCACCTTGGCCTCCCAAATTGCTGGGATTACAGGCGTGAACCACTGCTCCCTTCCCTGT
CCTTCTGATTTTGTAGGTAACCACGTGCGGACCGAGCGGCCGCAGGAACCCCTAGTGATGGAGTTGGCCA
CTCCCTCTCTGCGCGCTCGCTCGCTCACTGAGGCCGGGCGACCAAAGGTCGCCCGACGCCCGGGCTTTGC
CCGGGCGGCCTCAGTGAGCGAGCGAGCGCGCAGCTGCCTGCAGGGGCGCCTGATGCGGTATTTTCTCCTT
ACGCATCTGTGCGGTATTTCACACCGCATA
[95 nt withheld, positions 4441-4535]
T
[46 nt withheld, positions 4537-4582]
C
[141 nt withheld, positions 4584-4724]
CCTTTGACGTTGGAGTCCACGTTCTTT
[37 nt withheld, positions 4752-4788]
ACTCTATCTCGGGCTATTCTTTTGATTTATAAGGGATTTTGCCGATTTCGGTCTATTGGTTAAAAAATGA
GCTGATTTAACAAAAATTTAACGCGAATTTTAACAAAATATTAACGTTTACAATTTTATGGTGCACTCTC
AGTACAATCTGCTCTGATGCCGCATAGTTAAGCCAGCCCCGACACCCGCCAACACCCGCTGACGCGCCCT
GACGGGCTTGTCTGCTCCCGGCATCCGCTTACAGACAAGCTGTGACCGTCTCCGGGAGCTGCATGTGTCA
GAGGTTTTCACCGTCATCACCGAAACGCGCGAGACGAAAGGGCCTCGTGATACGCCTATTTTTATAGGTT
AATGTCATGATAATAATGGTTTCTTAGACGTCAGGTGGCACTTTTCGGGGAAATGTGCGCGGAACCCCTA
TTTGTTTATTTTTCTAAATACATTCAAATATGTATCCGCTCATGAGACAATAACCCTGATAAATGCTTCA
ATAATATTGAAAAAGGAAGAGTATGAGTATTCAACATTTCCGTGTCGCCCTTATTCCCTTTTTTGCGGCA
TTTTGCCTTCCTGTTTTTGCTCACCCAGAAACGCTGGTGAAAGTAAAAGATGCTGAAGATCAGTTGGGTG
CACGAGTGGGTTACATCGAACTGGATCTCAACAGCGGTAAGATCCTTGAGAGTTTTCGCCCCGAAGAACG
TTTTCCAATGATGAGCACTTTTAAAGTTCTGCTATGTGGCGCGGTATTATCCCGTATTGACGCCGGGCAA
GAGCAACTCGGTCGCCGCATACACTATTCTCAGAATGACTTGGTTGAGTACTCACCAGTCACAGAAAAGC
ATCTTACGGATGGCATGACAGTAAGAGAATTATGCAGTGCTGCCATAACCATGAGTGATAACACTGCGGC
CAACTTACTTCTGACAACGATCGGAGGACCGAAGGAGCTAACCGCTTTTTTGCACAACATGGGGGATCAT
GTAACTCGCCTTGATCGTTGGGAACCGGAGCTGAATGAAGCCATACCAAACGACGAGCGTGACACCACGA
TGCCTGTAGCAATGGCAACAACGTTGCGCAAACTATTAACTGGCGAACTACTTACTCTAGCTTCCCGGCA
ACAATTAATAGACTGGATGGAGGCGGATAAAGTTGCAGGACCACTTCTGCGCTCGGCCCTTCCGGCTGGC
TGGTTTATTGCTGATAAATCTGGAGCCGGTGAGCGTGGGTCTCGCGGTATCATTGCAGCACTGGGGCCAG
ATGGTAAGCCCTCCCGTATCGTAGTTATCTACACGACGGGGAGTCAGGCAACTATGGATGAACGAAATAG
ACAGATCGCTGAGATAGGTGCCTCACTGATTAAGCATTGGTAACTGTCAGACCAAGTTTACTCATATATA
CTTTAGATTGATTTAAAACTTCATTTTTAATTTAAAAGGATCTAGGTGAAGATCCTTTTTGATAATCTCA
TGACCAAAATCCCTTAACGTGAGTTTTCGTTCCACTGAGCGTCAGACCCCGTAGAAAAGATCAAAGGATC
TTCTTGAGATCCTTTTTTTCTGCGCGTAATCTGCTGCTTGCAAACAAAAAAACCACCGCTACCAGCGGTG
GTTTGTTTGCCGGATCAAGAGCTACCAACTCTTTTTCCGAAGGTAACTGGCTTCAGCAGAGCGCAGATAC
CAAATACTGTTCTTCTAGTGTAGCCGTAGTTAGGCCACCACTTCAAGAACTCTGTAGCACCGCCTACATA
CCTCGCTCTGCTAATCCTGTTACCAGTGGCTGCTGCCAGTGGCGATAAGTCGTGTCTTACCGGGTTGGAC
TCAAGACGATAGTTACCGGATAAGGCGCAGCGGTCGGGCTGAACGGGGGGTTCGTGCACACAGCCCAGCT
TGGAGCGAACGACCTACACCGAACTGAGATACCTACAGCGTGAGCTATGAGAAAGCGCCACGCTTCCCGA
AGGGAGAAAGGCGGACAGGTATCCGGTAAGCGGCAGGGTCGGAACAGGAGAGCGCACGAGGGAGCTTCCA
GGGGGAAACGCCTGGTATCTTTATAGTCCTGTCGGGTTTCGCCACCTCTGACTTGAGCGTCGATTTTTGT
GATGCTCGTCAGGGGGGCGGAGCCTATGGAAAAACGCCAGCAACGCGGCCTTTTTACGGTTCCTGGCCTT
TTGCTGGCCTTTTGCTCACATGT
